>Addgene plasmid #247081 | pGRNA3_LacZ_B1_IIB5 | addgene full sequence | sequence record 491600 | Addgene NGS Result
TGGCGAATGGG
[124 nt withheld, positions 12-135]
C
[91 nt withheld, positions 137-227]
A
[49 nt withheld, positions 229-277]
CCTTTGACGTTGGAGTCCACGTTCTTT
[37 nt withheld, positions 305-341]
ACCCTATCTCGGTCTATTCTTTTGATTTATAAGGGATTTTGCCGATTTCGGCCTATTGGTTAAAAAATGA
GCTGATTTAACAAAAATTTAACGCGAATTTTAACAAAATATTAACGCTTACAATTTAGGTGGCACTTTTC
GGGGAAATGTGCGCGGAACCCCTATTTGTTTATTTTTCTAAATACATTCAAATATGTATCCGCTCATGAA
TTAATTCTTAGAAAAACTCATCGAGCATCAAATGAAACTGCAATTTATTCATATCAGGATTATCAATACC
ATATTTTTGAAAAAGCCGTTTCTGTAATGAAGGAGAAAACTCACCGAGGCAGTTCCATAGGATGGCAAGA
TCCTGGTATCGGTCTGCGATTCCGACTCGTCCAACATCAATACAACCTATTAATTTCCCCTCGTCAAAAA
TAAGGTTATCAAGTGAGAAATCACCATGAGTGACGACTGAATCCGGTGAGAATGGCAAAAGTTTATGCAT
TTCTTTCCAGACTTGTTCAACAGGCCAGCCATTACGCTCGTCATCAAAATCACTCGCATCAACCAAACCG
TTATTCATTCGTGATTGCGCCTGAGCGAGACGAAATACGCGATCGCTGTTAAAAGGACAATTACAAACAG
GAATCGAATGCAACCGGCGCAGGAACACTGCCAGCGCATCAACAATATTTTCACCTGAATCAGGATATTC
TTCTAATACCTGGAATGCTGTTTTCCCGGGGATCGCAGTGGTGAGTAACCATGCATCATCAGGAGTACGG
ATAAAATGCTTGATGGTCGGAAGAGGCATAAATTCCGTCAGCCAGTTTAGTCTGACCATCTCATCTGTAA
CATCATTGGCAACGCTACCTTTGCCATGTTTCAGAAACAACTCTGGCGCATCGGGCTTCCCATACAATCG
ATAGATTGTCGCACCTGATTGCCCGACATTATCGCGAGCCCATTTATACCCATATAAATCAGCATCCATG
TTGGAATTTAATCGCGGCCTAGAGCAAGACGTTTCCCGTTGAATATGGCTCATAACACCCCTTGTATTAC
TGTTTATGTAAGCAGACAGTTTTATTGTTCATGACCAAAATCCCTTAACGTGAGTTTTCGTTCCACTGAG
CGTCAGACCCCGTAGAAAAGATCAAAGGATCTTCTTGAGATCCTTTTTTTCTGCGCGTAATCTGCTGCTT
GCAAACAAAAAAACCACCGCTACCAGCGGTGGTTTGTTTGCCGGATCAAGAGCTACCAACTCTTTTTCCG
AAGGTAACTGGCTTCAGCAGAGCGCAGATACCAAATACTGTCCTTCTAGTGTAGCCGTAGTTAGGCCACC
ACTTCAAGAACTCTGTAGCACCGCCTACATACCTCGCTCTGCTAATCCTGTTACCAGTGGCTGCTGCCAG
TGGCGATAAGTCGTGTCTTACCGGGTTGGACTCAAGACGATAGTTACCGGATAAGGCGCAGCGGTCGGGC
TGAACGGGGGGTTCGTGCACACAGCCCAGCTTGGAGCGAACGACCTACACCGAACTGAGATACCTACAGC
GTGAGCTATGAGAAAGCGCCACGCTTCCCGAAGGGAGAAAGGCGGACAGGTATCCGGTAAGCGGCAGGGT
CGGAACAGGAGAGCGCACGAGGGAGCTTCCAGGGGGAAACGCCTGGTATCTTTATAGTCCTGTCGGGTTT
CGCCACCTCTGACTTGAGCGTCGATTTTTGTGATGCTCGTCAGGGGGGCGGAGCCTATGGAAAAACGCCA
GCAACGCGGCCTTTTTACGGTTCCTGGCCTTTTGCTGGCCTTTTGCTCACATGTTCTTTCCTGCGTTATC
CCCTGATTCTGTGGATAACCGTATTACCGCCTTTGAGTGAGCTGATACCGCTCGCCGCAGCCGAACGACC
GAGCGCAGCGAGTCAGTGAGCGAGGAAGCGGAAGAGCGCCTGATGCGGTATTTTCTCCTTACGCATCTGT
GCGGTATTTCACACCGCAATGGTGCACTCTCAGTACAATCTGCTCTGATGCCGCATAGTTAAGCCAGTAT
ACACTCCGCTATCGCTACGTGACTGGGTCATGGCTGCGCCCCGACACCCGCCAACACCCGCTGACACGCC
CTGACGGGCTTGTCTGCTCCCGGCATCCGCTTACAGACAAGCTGTGACCGTCTCCGGGAGCTGCATGTGT
CAGAGGTTTTCACCGTCATCACCGAAACGCGCGAGGCAGCTGCGGTAAAGCTCATCAGCGTGGTCGTGAA
GCGATTCACAGATGTCTGCCTGTTCATCCGCGTCCAGCTCGTTGAGTTTCCCCAGAAGCGTTAATGTCTG
GCTTCTGATAAAGCGGGCCATGTTAAGGGCGGTTTTTTCCTGTTTGGTCACTGATGCCTCCGTGTAAGGG
GGATTTCTGTTCATGGGGGTAATGATACCGATGAAACGAGAGAGGATGCTCACGATACGGGTTACTGATG
ATGAACATGCCCGGTTACTGGAACGTTGTGAGGGTAAACAACTGGCGGTATGGATGCGGCGGGACCAGAG
AAAAATCACTCAGGGTCAATGCCAGCGCTTCGTTAATACAGATGTAGGTGTTCCACAGGGTAGCCAGCAG
CATCCTGCGATGCAGATCCGGAACATAATGGTGCAGGGCGCTGACTTCCGCGTTTCCAGACTTTACGAAA
CACGGAAACCGAAGACCATTCATGTTGTTGCTCAGGTCGCAGACGTTTTGCAGCAGCAGTCGCTTCACGT
TCGCTCGCGTATCGGTGATTCATTCTGCTAACCAGTAAGGCAACCCCGCCAGCCTAGCCGGATCCTCAAC
GACAGGAGCACGATCATGCGCACCCGTGGGGCCGCCATGCCGGCGATAATGGCCTGCTTCTCGCCGAAAC
GTTTGGTGGCGGGACCAGTGACGAAGGCTTGAGCGAGGGCGTGCAAGATTCCGAATACCGCAAGCGACAG
GCCGATCATCGTCGCGCTCCAGCGAAAGCGGTCCTCGCCGAAAATGACCCAGAGCGCTGCCGGCACCTGT
CCTACGAGTTGCATGATAAAGAAGACAGTCATAAGTGCGGCGACGATAGTCATGCCCCGCGCCCACCGGA
AGGAGCTGACTGGGTTGAAGGCTCTCAAGGGCATCGGTCGAGATCCCGGTGCCTAATGAGTGAGCTAACT
TACATTAATTGCGTTGCGCGTCAAATGGACGAAGCAGGGATTCTGCAAACCCTATGCTACTCCGTCAAGC
CGTCAATTGTCTGATTCGTTACCAATTATGACAACTTGACGGCTACATCATTCACTTTTTCTTCACAACC
GGCACGGAACTCGCTCGGGCTGGCCCCGGTGCATTTTTTAAATACCCGCGAGAAATAGAGTTGATCGTCA
AAACCAACATTGCGACCGACGGTGGCGATAGGCATCCGGGTGGTGCTCAAAAGCAGCTTCGCCTGGCTGA
TACGTTGGTCCTCGCGCCAGCTTAAGACGCTAATCCCTAACTGCTGGCGGAAAAGATGTGACAGACGCGA
CGGCGACAAGCAAACATGCTGTGCGACGCTGGCGATATCAAAATTGCTGTCTGCCAGGTGATCGCTGATG
TACTGACAAGCCTCGCGTACCCGATTATCCATCGGTGGATGGAGCGACTCGTTAATCGCTTCCATGCGCC
GCAGTAACAATTGCTCAAGCAGATTTATCGCCAGCAGCTCCGAATAGCGCCCTTCCCCTTGCCCGGCGTT
AATGATTTGCCCAAACAGGTCGCTGAAATGCGGCTGGTGCGCTTCATCCGGGCGAAAGAACCCCGTATTG
GCAAATATTGACGGCCAGTTAAGCCATTCATGCCAGTAGGCGCGCGGACGAAAGTAAACCCACTGGTGAT
ACCATTCGCGAGCCTCCGGATGACGACCGTAGTGATGAATCTCTCCTGGCGGGAACAGCAAAATATCACC
CGGTCGGCAAACAAATTCTCGTCCCTGATTTTTCACCACCCCCTGACCGCGAATGGTGAGATTGAGAATA
TAACCTTTCATTCCCAGCGGTCGGTCGATAAAAAAATCGAGATAACCGTTGGCCTCAATCGGCGTTAAAC
CCGCCACCAGATGGGCATTAAACGAGTATCCCGGCAGCAGGGGATCATTTTGCGCTTCAGCCATACTTTT
CATACTCCCGCCATTCAGAGAAGAAACCAATTGTCCATATTGCATCAGACATTGCCGTCACTGCGTCTTT
TACTGGCTCTTCTCGCTAACCAAACCGGTAACCCCGCTTATTAAAAGCATTCTGTAACAAAGCGGGACCA
AAGCCATGACAAAAACGCGTAACAAAAGTGTCTATAATCACGGCAGAAAAGTCCACATTGATTATTTGCA
CGGCGTCACACTTTGCTATGCCATAGCATTTTTATCCATAAGATTAGCGGATCCTACCTGACGCTTTTTA
TCGCAACTCTCTACTGTTTCTCCATATAAACCGGCGGCGGAGCCGACACCACGGCCACCGATATTATTTG
CCCGATGTACGCGCGCGTGGATGAAGACCAGCCCTTCCCGGCTGTGCCGAAATGGTCCATCAAAAAATGA
GTTCCCCGCGCCAGCGGGGATAAACCGCGTTGGCAATTTAACCGCCAGTCAGGCTTTCTTTCACAGATGT
GGATTGGCGATAAAAAACAACTGCTGACGCCGCTGCGCGATCAGTTCACCCGTGCACCGCTGGAGTTCCC
CGCGCCAGCGGGGTAGAGGGACAAACTCAAGGTCATTCGCAAGAGTGGCCTTTATGATTGACCTTCTTAA
GAGCTGTCACCGGATGTGCTTTCCGGTCTGATGAGTCCGTGAGGACGAAACAGCCTCTACAAATAAGAAA
CACCGTAATTTCCAGATAAAAAAAATCCTTAGCTTTCGCTAAGGATGATTTCTAGTAGGGAACTGCCAGG
CATCAAATAAAACGAAAGGCTCAGTCGAAAGACTGGGCCTTTCGTTTTATCTGTTGTTTGTCGGTGAACG
CTCTCCTGAGTAGGACAAATCCGCCGGGAGCGGATTTGAACGTTGCGAAGCAACGGCCCGGAGGGTGGCG
GGCAGGACGCCCGCCATAAACTGCCAGGCATCAAATTAAGCAGAAGGCCATCCTGACGGATGGCCTTTTT
GCGTTTCTACAAACTCGCTAACAAAGCCGAAAGGAAGCTGAGTTGGCTGCTGCCACCGCTGAGCAATAAC
TAGCATAACCCCTTGGGGCCTCTAAACGGGTCTTGAGGGGTTTTTTGCTGAAAGGAGGAACTATATCCGG
AT
Features (pLannotate 1.2.2; 19 found; start..end, strand, type, name):
     12..440     +  rep_origin     f1 ori (sequence partly withheld): f1 bacteriophage origin of replication; arrow indicates direction of (+) strand synthesis
    493..550     +  promoter       AmpR promoter (fragment): bla
    559..1374    -  CDS            KanR: aminoglycoside phosphotransferase; aph(3')-Ia; confers resistance to kanamycin in bacteria or G418 (Geneticin®) in eukaryotes
   1496..2084    +  rep_origin     ori: high-copy-number ColE1/pMB1/pBR322/pUC origin of replication
   2270..2409    -  misc_feature   bom: basis of mobility region from pBR322
   2511..2702    -  CDS            rop: Rop protein, which maintains plasmids at low copy number; rop
   2719..3099    +  CDS            YPB1_ECOLX: Protein predicted: Swiss-Prot protein existence level 4. From Escherichia coli.
   3171..3462    -  CDS            TcR (fragment): tetracycline efflux protein; tet; confers resistance to tetracycline
   3477..3498    -  protein_bind   CAP binding site: CAP binding activates transcription in the presence of cAMP. E. coli catabolite activator protein
   3587..4465    -  CDS            araC: L-arabinose regulatory protein; araC
   4492..4776    +  promoter       araBAD promoter: araBAD; promoter of the L-arabinose operon of E. coli; the araC regulatory gene is transcribed in the opposite direction (Guzman et al., 1995)
   4784..4890    +  CDS            lacZ (fragment): β-galactosidase; lacZ
   4918..5025    +  CDS            lacZ (fragment): β-galactosidase; lacZ
   5105..5154    +  misc_RNA       sTRSV HHRz: hammerhead ribozyme from the tobacco ringspot virus satellite RNA (Khvorova et al., 2003)
   5184..5223    -  terminator     bacterial terminator (fragment): putative bacterial transcription terminator
   5245..5331    +  terminator     rrnB T1 terminator: Escherichia coli rrnB; transcription terminator T1 from the E. coli rrnB gene
   5423..5450    +  terminator     rrnB T2 terminator: transcription terminator T2 from the E. coli rrnB gene
   5468..5513    +  CDS            SET1 (fragment): solubility-enhancement tag derived from T7 phage gene 10B
   5521..5568    +  terminator     T7 terminator: transcription terminator for bacteriophage T7 RNA polymerase
