[The description below was written by a language model from this plasmid's Addgene catalogue record and pLannotate feature annotations shown in this document.]
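Description:
pGRNA3_LacZ_B1_IIB5 is a bacterial CRISPR guide-expression plasmid built on a pET28b backbone and designed to produce, under L-arabinose control, a crRNA for the type I-E CRISPR-Cas system of Escherichia coli K-12. It is maintained in E. coli through a ColE1/pMB1-type origin and selected with kanamycin via the aph(3')-Ia gene. The catalogue lists it as high copy, although the annotation also shows the rop gene and bom site typical of pET vectors, which normally moderate copy number. An f1 origin, a truncated tetracycline-resistance remnant and the T7 terminator are carried over from the backbone and have no evident role in crRNA expression.

The functional cassette consists of araC transcribed divergently from the araBAD promoter, so that transcription of the downstream crRNA region is repressed without arabinose and induced when it is added. Immediately after the promoter, the annotation tool flags two lacZ fragments of just over 100 nt each. These are not coding segments; they most plausibly correspond to lacZ-matching spacer sequence, in line with the recorded purpose of an extended 105 nt spacer that targets both the B1 and B5 sites of E. coli lacZ. The CRISPR repeats that would flank such spacers are not annotated, and the exact array layout cannot be resolved from the table. A tobacco ringspot virus satellite hammerhead ribozyme follows, presumably to trim the 3' end of the transcript, and the rrnB T1 and T2 terminators close the unit. The Cas proteins are not encoded here and must be supplied separately. The associated publication concerns continuous targeted hypermutation with a tunable mutation window, suggesting the long spacer is used to direct such a system to a defined lacZ region.
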