Addgene plasmid #247081: pGRNA3_LacZ_B1_IIB5
Purpose: L-arabinose inducible crRNA of type I-E CRISPR cas (Escherichia coli K-12). encoding 105 nt spacer which targets both Ecoli LacZ B1 and B5 site
Depositing lab: Seokhee Kim. Depositing organization: Seoul National University. Publication: Continuous targeted hypermutation with a tunable mutation window. Lee C, Kim S. Nat Commun. 2025 Nov 25. doi: 10.1038/s41467-025-66736-2. PubMed 41290661.
Backbone
  Vector backbone: pET28b
  Vector type: Bacterial Expression, CRISPR
Growth in bacteria
  Bacterial resistance: Kanamycin, 50 μg/mL
  Growth temperature: 37°C
  Growth strain: DH5alpha
  Copy number: High Copy
Gene/Insert
  Gene/Insert name: type I-E CRISPR cas crRNA
Terms and licenses: Academic/Nonprofit Terms; Industry Terms: Not Available to Industry
How to cite: pGRNA3_LacZ_B1_IIB5 was a gift from Seokhee Kim (Addgene plasmid # 247081 ; http://n2t.net/addgene:247081 ; RRID:Addgene_247081)
